>Addgene plasmid #198954 | pGL0_41 [Paac3-IV] | addgene full sequence | sequence record 401247 | Addgene NGS Result
TAGCGTGCGAACAGCACGCTATTGTTGTATCATTACTCGCATCCATTCTCAGGCTGTCTCGTCTCGTCTC
CGAGGTCTCAGGAGCTCACGGTAACTGATGCCGTATTTGCAGTACCAGCGTACGGCCCACAGAATGATGT
CACGCTGAAAATGCCGGCCTTTGAATGGGTTCATGTGCAGCTCCATCAGCAAAAGGGGATGATAAGTTTA
TCACCACCGACTATTTGCAACAGTGCCGTTGATCGTGCTATGATCGAGTGAATGTGAGACCACCCCAGGA
TACATAGATTACCACAACTCCGAGCCCTTCCACCTAGCGTGCTAACCACGCACGCTATTGTTGTATCCCA
TATAATGCAATCGTAGTCTACCTGACTGTACTTAGAAATGTGGCTTCGCCTTTGCCCACGCACCTGATCG
CTCCTCGTTTGCTTTTAAGGACCGGACGAACCACAGAGCATTAGAAGGCTAGGTGGAGGCTCAGTGATGA
TAAGTCTGCGATGGTGGATGCATGTGTCATGGTCATAGCTGTTTCCTGTGTGAAATTGTTATCCGCTCAG
AGGGCACAATCCTATTCCGCGCTATCCGACAATCTCCAAGACATTAGGTGGAGTTCAGTTCGGCGTATGG
CATATGTCGCTGGAAAGAACATGTGAGCAAAAGGCCAGCAAAAGGCCAGGAACCGTAAAAAGGCCGCGTT
GCTGGCGTTTTTCCATAGGCTCCGCCCCCCTGACGAGCATCACAAAAATCGACGCTCAAGTCAGAGGTGG
CGAAACCCGACAGGACTATAAAGATACCAGGCGTTTCCCCCTGGAAGCTCCCTCGTGCGCTCTCCTGTTC
CGACCCTGCCGCTTACCGGATACCTGTCCGCCTTTCTCCCTTCGGGAAGCGTGGCGCTTTCTCATAGCTC
ACGCTGTAGGTATCTCAGTTCGGTGTAGGTCGTTCGCTCCAAGCTGGGCTGTGTGCACGAACCCCCCGTT
CAGCCCGACCGCTGCGCCTTATCCGGTAACTATCGTCTTGAGTCCAACCCGGTAAGACACGACTTATCGC
CACTGGCAGCAGCCACTGGTAACAGGATTAGCAGAGCGAGGTATGTAGGCGGTGCTACAGAGTTCTTGAA
GTGGTGGCCTAACTACGGCTACACTAGAAGAACAGTATTTGGTATCTGCGCTCTGCTGAAGCCAGTTACC
TTCGGAAAAAGAGTTGGTAGCTCTTGATCCGGCAAACAAACCACCGCTGGTAGCGGTGGTTTTTTTGTTT
GCAAGCAGCAGATTACGCGCAGAAAAAAAGGATCTCAAGAAGATCCTTTGATCTTTTCTACGGGGTCTGA
CGCTCTATTCAACAAAGCCGCCGTCCCGTCAAGTCAGCGTAAATGGGTAGGGGGCTTCAAATCGTCCCCC
CATACGATATAAGTTGTTACTAGTGCTTGGATTCTCACCAATAAAAAACGCCCGGCGGCAACCGAGCGTT
CTGAACAAATCCAGATGGAGTTCTGAGGTCATTACTGGATCTATCAACAGGAGTCCAAGCGAGCTCGATA
TCAAATTACGCCCCGCCCTGCCACTCATCGCAGTACTGTTGTAATTCATTAAGCATTCTGCCGACATGGA
AGCCATCACAAACGGCATGATGAACCTGAATCGCCAGCGGCATCAGCACCTTGTCGCCTTGCGTATAATA
TTTGCCCATGGTGAAAACGGGGGCGAAGAAGTTGTCCATATTGGCCACGTTTAAATCAAAACTGGTGAAA
CTCACCCAGGGATTGGCTGAGACGAAAAACATATTCTCAATAAACCCTTTAGGGAAATAGGCCAGGTTTT
CACCGTAACACGCCACATCTTGCGAATATATGTGTAGAAACTGCCGGAAATCGTCGTGGTATTCACTCCA
GAGCGATGAAAACGTTTCAGTTTGCTCATGGAAAACGGTGTAACAAGGGTGAACACTATCCCATATCACC
AGCTCACCGTCTTTCATTGCCATACGAAATTCCGGATGAGCATTCATCAGGCGGGCAAGAATGTGAATAA
AGGCCGGATAAAACTTGTGCTTATTTTTCTTTACGGTCTTTAAAAAGGCCGTAATATCCAGCTGAACGGT
CTGGTTATAGGTACATTGAGCAACTGACTGAAATGCCTCAAAATGTTCTTTACGATGCCATTGGGATATA
TCAACGGTGGTATATCCAGTGATTTTTTTCTCCATTTTAGCTTCCTTAGCTCCTGAAAATCTCGATAACT
CAAAAAATACGCCCGGTAGTGATCTTATTTCATTATGGTGAAAGTTGGAACCTCTTACGTGCCGATCAAC
GTCTCATTGATACCTGAAACAAAACCCATCGTACGGCCAAGGAAGTCTCCAATAACTGTGATCCACCACA
AGCGCCAGGGTTTTCCCAGTCACGACGTTGTAAAACGACGGCCAGTCATGCATAATCCGCACGCATCTGG
AATAAGGAAGTGCCATTCCGCCTGACCT
Features (pLannotate 1.2.2; 6 found; start..end, strand, type, name):
    544..559     -  protein_bind   lac operator (fragment): The lac repressor binds to the lac operator to inhibit transcription in E. coli. This inhibition can be relieved by adding lactose or isopropyl-β-D-thiogalactopyranoside (IPTG). lac repressor encoded by lacI
    710..1298    -  rep_origin     ori: high-copy-number ColE1/pMB1/pBR322/pUC origin of replication
   1431..1525    -  terminator     lambda t0 terminator: transcription terminator from phage lambda
   1549..2205    -  CDS            cat: CAT_ECOLX - Experimental evidence at protein level: Swiss-Prot protein existence level 1. This enzyme is an effector of chloramphenicol resistance in bacteria. From Escherichia coli. This protein is used as a marker in many commonly used cloning vectors, such as pACYC184.
   2206..2308    -  promoter       cat promoter: promoter of the E. coli cat gene encoding chloramphenicol acetyltransferase
   2383..2426    -  CDS            lacZα (fragment): LacZα fragment of β-galactosidase; lacZ fragment
