[The description below was written by a language model from this plasmid's Addgene catalogue record and pLannotate feature annotations shown in this document.]
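Description:
pGL0_41 [Paac3-IV] is a small (about 2.5 kb) synthetic-biology plasmid that serves as a Level 0 part in a hierarchical, modular DNA assembly system. It is built on the pGLDV_17 backbone and maintained in E. coli. Replication relies on a high-copy ColE1/pUC-type origin. Selection is by chloramphenicol, conferred by a cat (chloramphenicol acetyltransferase) gene driven by its native cat promoter and followed by the phage lambda t0 terminator. The automated annotation also detects short fragments of a lac operator and of lacZα. These are plausibly remnants of a lacZα screening cassette in the parent vector that the part replaced, although the record does not confirm this.

The stored part is named Paac3-IV and is listed as synthetic. The name suggests a promoter associated with an aac(3)-IV aminoglycoside acetyltransferase (apramycin resistance) gene, but the record gives no functional description. The feature table does not annotate the insert itself, which presumably lies in the unannotated region of the plasmid. The cloning method is recorded as unknown, and the flanking assembly sites or overhangs are not described. A portion of the plasmid is noted as derived from the SEVA plasmid collection.

As a Level 0 part, the plasmid is a storage and distribution vehicle for a single basic element rather than a functional expression construct. The element would be combined with other parts into higher-level plasmids. The associated work concerns a scalable framework for high-throughput identification of functional origins of replication in non-model bacteria, so the part is likely used in building multi-part vectors for that purpose.
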