Addgene plasmid #198954: pGL0_41 [Paac3-IV]
Purpose: Level 0 part
Depositing lab: Charlie Gilbert & Nili Ostrov & Cultivarium Tools. Depositing organization: Cultivarium, Convergent Research. Publication: A scalable framework for high-throughput identification of functional origins of replication in non-model bacteria. Gilbert C, Brumwell SL, Crits-Christoph A, Kang SC, Martin-Moldes Z, Alsharif W, Esmurria A, Nguyen M-A, Lee HH, Ostrov N. bioRxiv 2023.05.19.541510 10.1101/2023.05.19.541510.
Backbone
  Vector backbone: pGLDV_17
  Vector type: Synthetic Biology
Growth in bacteria
  Bacterial resistance: Chloramphenicol, 25 μg/mL
  Growth temperature: 37°C
  Growth strain: E. coli Zymo 10B
  Copy number: High Copy
Gene/Insert
  Gene/Insert name: Paac3-IV
  Species: Synthetic
  Cloning method: Unknown
Resource information
  A portion of this plasmid was derived from a plasmid made by: https://seva-plasmids.com/
Terms and licenses: Academic/Nonprofit Terms; Industry Terms: Not Available to Industry
How to cite: pGL0_41 [Paac3-IV] was a gift from Charlie Gilbert & Nili Ostrov & Cultivarium Tools (Addgene plasmid # 198954 ; http://n2t.net/addgene:198954 ; RRID:Addgene_198954)
